Addgene plasmid #90543: AURKA A2.4 gRNA
Purpose: 3rd generation lentiviral gRNA plasmid targeting human AURKA
Depositing lab: Iain Cheeseman. Depositing organization: Whitehead Institute for Biomedical Research. Publication: Large-Scale Analysis of CRISPR/Cas9 Cell-Cycle Knockouts Reveals the Diversity of p53-Dependent Responses to Cell-Cycle Defects. McKinley KL, Cheeseman IM. Dev Cell. 2017 Feb 27;40(4):405-420.e2. doi: 10.1016/j.devcel.2017.01.012. Epub 2017 Feb 16. PubMed 28216383.
Backbone
  Vector backbone: pLenti-sgRNA
  Backbone manufacturer: Eric Lander & David Sabatini labs (Addgene plasmid #71409)
  Backbone size w/o insert (bp): 9151
  Vector type: Lentiviral, CRISPR
  Selectable markers: Puromycin
Growth in bacteria
  Bacterial resistance: Ampicillin, 100 μg/mL
  Growth temperature: 37°C
  Growth strain: NEB Stable
  Copy number: Unknown
Gene/Insert
  Gene/Insert name: AURKA (Guide Designation A2.4) (alt name: pKMKO series)
  gRNA/shRNA sequence: CACCgCCTAATATTCTTAGACTGTA
  Species: H. sapiens (human)
  Promoter: U6
  Cloning method: Restriction Enzyme; 5′ cloning site BsmBI (destroyed during cloning); 3′ cloning site BsmBI (destroyed during cloning)
  Sequencing primers: 5′ hU6-F (5'-GAGGGCCTATTTCCCATGATT-3'); 3′ EF1a-R (5'-CACGGCGACTACTGCACTTA-3')
Terms and licenses: Academic/Nonprofit Terms; Industry Terms: Not Available to Industry
Depositor comments: Please note that gRNA target sequence listed is not strictly the 20nt spacer sequence, but also contains the 5' BsmBI overhang. For more information about knockout human cell lines generated using this plasmid, please see http://cellcycleknockouts.wi.mit.edu/ .
How to cite: AURKA A2.4 gRNA was a gift from Iain Cheeseman (Addgene plasmid # 90543 ; http://n2t.net/addgene:90543 ; RRID:Addgene_90543)
