[The description below was written by a language model from this plasmid's Addgene catalogue record and pLannotate feature annotations shown in this document.]
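Description:
AURKA A2.4 gRNA is a third-generation lentiviral CRISPR guide plasmid built on the pLenti-sgRNA backbone and designed to target human AURKA. It is propagated in E. coli through a high-copy ColE1/pUC-type origin with ampicillin resistance (AmpR, β-lactamase). An f1 origin and remnants of lac/lacZα cloning-vector sequence are also present. The catalogue lists the empty backbone as 9,151 bp, whereas the annotated full sequence is 7,302 nt. This difference would be consistent with loss of a stuffer fragment when the guide was inserted, but the record does not explain it.

The viral cassette begins with an RSV promoter fused to a truncated HIV-1 5' LTR, which makes genomic RNA production Tat-independent. This is followed by the Ψ packaging signal with a partial gag region, the Rev response element for nuclear export, and a cPPT/CTS element. It ends in a ΔU3 self-inactivating 3' LTR followed by an SV40 poly(A) signal.

Within the proviral region, a human U6 RNA polymerase III promoter drives the guide. The spacer was cloned between two BsmBI sites, both destroyed in the process, directly upstream of the S. pyogenes sgRNA scaffold, which is annotated as a tracrRNA fragment. Downstream, an EF-1α core promoter expresses puromycin N-acetyltransferase for selection of transduced mammalian cells, with a WPRE to enhance transcript expression.

The plasmid carries no Cas9, so it must be used in cells that obtain the nuclease from another source. It belongs to a guide series used to generate human cell-cycle gene knockouts and analyse their phenotypes, including p53-dependent responses.
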