Features (pLannotate 1.2.2; 28 found; start..end, strand, type, name):
      1..26      +  rep_origin     RSF ori (fragment): Plasmids containing the RSF 1030 origin of replication can be propagated in E. coli cells that contain additional plasmids with compatible origins.
     28..120     +  CDS            lacI (fragment): lac repressor; lacI; The lac repressor binds to the lac operator to inhibit transcription in E. coli. This inhibition can be relieved by adding lactose or isopropyl-β-D-thiogalactopyranoside (IPTG).
    133..154     +  protein_bind   CAP binding site: CAP binding activates transcription in the presence of cAMP. E. coli catabolite activator protein
    169..199     +  promoter       lac promoter: promoter for the E. coli lac operon
    207..223     +  protein_bind   lac operator: The lac repressor binds to the lac operator to inhibit transcription in E. coli. This inhibition can be relieved by adding lactose or isopropyl-β-D-thiogalactopyranoside (IPTG). lac repressor encoded by lacI
    268..286     +  promoter       T3 promoter: promoter for bacteriophage T3 RNA polymerase
    314..540     +  promoter       RSV promoter: Rous sarcoma virus enhancer/promoter
    541..721     +  LTR            5' LTR (truncated): truncated 5' long terminal repeat (LTR) from HIV-1
    768..893     +  misc_feature   HIV-1 Ψ: packaging signal of human immunodeficiency virus type 1
    877..1240    +  CDS            HIV-1 gag (fragment): gag protein from human immunodeficiency virus 1; gag
   1386..1619    +  misc_feature   RRE: The Rev response element (RRE) of HIV-1 allows for Rev-dependent mRNA export from the nucleus to the cytoplasm.
   1996..2022    +  CDS            Rev (fragment): human immunodeficiency virus 1 (HIV-1) Rev protein; rev; enhances nuclear export of unspliced and incompletely spliced viral mRNAs
   2026..2266    +  promoter       U6 promoter: RNA polymerase III promoter for human U6 snRNA
   2314..2381    +  misc_RNA       tracrRNA (fragment): trans-activating CRISPR RNA for the Streptococcus pyogenes CRISPR/Cas9 system
   2430..2547    +  misc_feature   cPPT/CTS: central polypurine tract and central termination sequence of HIV-1
   2616..2827    +  promoter       EF-1α core promoter: core promoter for human elongation factor EF-1α
   2853..3452    +  CDS            PuroR (fragment): puromycin N-acetyltransferase; pac from Streptomyces; confers resistance to puromycin
   3468..4056    +  misc_feature   WPRE: woodchuck hepatitis virus posttranscriptional regulatory element
   4107..4126    +  misc_feature   cPPT/CTS (fragment): central polypurine tract and central termination sequence of HIV-1
   4128..4361    +  LTR            3' LTR (ΔU3): self-inactivating 3' long terminal repeat (LTR) from HIV-1
   4439..4560    +  polyA_signal   SV40 poly(A) signal: SV40 polyadenylation signal
   4600..4735    +  rep_origin     SV40 ori: SV40 origin of replication
   4756..4774    -  promoter       T7 promoter: promoter for bacteriophage T7 RNA polymerase
   4782..4937    +  CDS            lacZα (fragment): LacZα fragment of β-galactosidase; lacZ fragment
   4942..5370    +  rep_origin     f1 ori (sequence partly withheld): f1 bacteriophage origin of replication; arrow indicates direction of (+) strand synthesis
   5423..5527    +  promoter       AmpR promoter: bla
   5528..6388    +  CDS            AmpR: β-lactamase; bla; confers resistance to ampicillin, carbenicillin, and related antibiotics
   6559..7147    +  rep_origin     ori: high-copy-number ColE1/pMB1/pBR322/pUC origin of replication
>Addgene plasmid #90543 | AURKA A2.4 gRNA | addgene full sequence | sequence record 190019
CGAGTCAGTGAGCGAGGAAGCGGAAGAGCGCCCAATACGCAAACCGCCTCTCCCCGCGCGTTGGCCGATT
CATTAATGCAGCTGGCACGACAGGTTTCCCGACTGGAAAGCGGGCAGTGAGCGCAACGCAATTAATGTGA
GTTAGCTCACTCATTAGGCACCCCAGGCTTTACACTTTATGCTTCCGGCTCGTATGTTGTGTGGAATTGT
GAGCGGATAACAATTTCACACAGGAAACAGCTATGACCATGATTACGCCAAGCGCGCAATTAACCCTCAC
TAAAGGGAACAAAAGCTGGAGCTGCAAGCTTAATGTAGTCTTATGCAATACTCTTGTAGTCTTGCAACAT
GGTAACGATGAGTTAGCAACATGCCTTACAAGGAGAGAAAAAGCACCGTGCATGCCGATTGGTGGAAGTA
AGGTGGTACGATCGTGCCTTATTAGGAAGGCAACAGACGGGTCTGACATGGATTGGACGAACCACTGAAT
TGCCGCATTGCAGAGATATTGTATTTAAGTGCCTAGCTCGATACATAAACGGGTCTCTCTGGTTAGACCA
GATCTGAGCCTGGGAGCTCTCTGGCTAACTAGGGAACCCACTGCTTAAGCCTCAATAAAGCTTGCCTTGA
GTGCTTCAAGTAGTGTGTGCCCGTCTGTTGTGTGACTCTGGTAACTAGAGATCCCTCAGACCCTTTTAGT
CAGTGTGGAAAATCTCTAGCAGTGGCGCCCGAACAGGGACTTGAAAGCGAAAGGGAAACCAGAGGAGCTC
TCTCGACGCAGGACTCGGCTTGCTGAAGCGCGCACGGCAAGAGGCGAGGGGCGGCGACTGGTGAGTACGC
CAAAAATTTTGACTAGCGGAGGCTAGAAGGAGAGAGATGGGTGCGAGAGCGTCAGTATTAAGCGGGGGAG
AATTAGATCGCGATGGGAAAAAATTCGGTTAAGGCCAGGGGGAAAGAAAAAATATAAATTAAAACATATA
GTATGGGCAAGCAGGGAGCTAGAACGATTCGCAGTTAATCCTGGCCTGTTAGAAACATCAGAAGGCTGTA
GACAAATACTGGGACAGCTACAACCATCCCTTCAGACAGGATCAGAAGAACTTAGATCATTATATAATAC
AGTAGCAACCCTCTATTGTGTGCATCAAAGGATAGAGATAAAAGACACCAAGGAAGCTTTAGACAAGATA
GAGGAAGAGCAAAACAAAAGTAAGACCACCGCACAGCAAGCGGCCGCTGATCTTCAGACCTGGAGGAGGA
GATATGAGGGACAATTGGAGAAGTGAATTATATAAATATAAAGTAGTAAAAATTGAACCATTAGGAGTAG
CACCCACCAAGGCAAAGAGAAGAGTGGTGCAGAGAGAAAAAAGAGCAGTGGGAATAGGAGCTTTGTTCCT
TGGGTTCTTGGGAGCAGCAGGAAGCACTATGGGCGCAGCGTCAATGACGCTGACGGTACAGGCCAGACAA
TTATTGTCTGGTATAGTGCAGCAGCAGAACAATTTGCTGAGGGCTATTGAGGCGCAACAGCATCTGTTGC
AACTCACAGTCTGGGGCATCAAGCAGCTCCAGGCAAGAATCCTGGCTGTGGAAAGATACCTAAAGGATCA
ACAGCTCCTGGGGATTTGGGGTTGCTCTGGAAAACTCATTTGCACCACTGCTGTGCCTTGGAATGCTAGT
TGGAGTAATAAATCTCTGGAACAGATTTGGAATCACACGACCTGGATGGAGTGGGACAGAGAAATTAACA
ATTACACAAGCTTAATACACTCCTTAATTGAAGAATCGCAAAACCAGCAAGAAAAGAATGAACAAGAATT
ATTGGAATTAGATAAATGGGCAAGTTTGTGGAATTGGTTTAACATAACAAATTGGCTGTGGTATATAAAA
TTATTCATAATGATAGTAGGAGGCTTGGTAGGTTTAAGAATAGTTTTTGCTGTACTTTCTATAGTGAATA
GAGTTAGGCAGGGATATTCACCATTATCGTTTCAGACCCACCTCCCAACCCCGAGGGGACCCAGAGAGGG
CCTATTTCCCATGATTCCTTCATATTTGCATATACGATACAAGGCTGTTAGAGAGATAATTAGAATTAAT
TTGACTGTAAACACAAAGATATTAGTACAAAATACGTGACGTAGAAAGTAATAATTTCTTGGGTAGTTTG
CAGTTTTAAAATTATGTTTTAAAATGGACTATCATATGCTTACCGTAACTTGAAAGTATTTCGATTTCTT
GGCTTTATATATCTTGTGGAAAGGACGAAACACCGCCTAATATTCTTAGACTGTAGTTTAAGAGCTATGC
TGGAAACAGCATAGCAAGTTTAAATAAGGCTAGTCCGTTATCAACTTGAAAAAGTGGCACCGAGTCGGTG
CTTTTTTTGAATTCTAGATCTTGAGACAAATGGCAGTATTCATCCACAATTTTAAAAGAAAAGGGGGGAT
TGGGGGGTACAGTGCAGGGGAAAGAATAGTAGACATAATAGCAACAGACATACAAACTAAAGAATTACAA
AAACAAATTACAAAAATTCAAAATTTTCGGGTTTATTACAGGGACAGCAGAGATCCACTTTGGCGCCGGC
TCGAGTGGCTCCGGTGCCCGTCAGTGGGCAGAGCGCACATCGCCCACAGTCCCCGAGAAGTTGGGGGGAG
GGGTCGGCAATTGAACCGGTGCCTAGAGAAGGTGGCGCGGGGTAAACTGGGAAAGTGATGTCGTGTACTG
GCTCCGCCTTTTTCCCGAGGGTGGGGGAGAACCGTATATAAGTGCAGTAGTCGCCGTGAACGTTCTTTTT
CGCAACGGGTTTGCCGCCAGAACACAGGTGTCGTGACGCGGGATCCGCCACCATGACCGAGTACAAGCCC
ACGGTGCGCCTCGCCACCCGCGACGACGTCCCCAGGGCCGTACGCACCCTCGCCGCCGCGTTCGCCGACT
ACCCCGCCACGCGCCACACCGTCGATCCGGACCGCCACATCGAGCGGGTCACCGAGCTGCAAGAACTCTT
CCTCACGCGCGTCGGGCTCGACATCGGCAAGGTGTGGGTCGCGGACGACGGCGCCGCGGTGGCGGTCTGG
ACCACGCCGGAGAGCGTCGAAGCGGGGGCGGTGTTCGCCGAGATCGGCCCGCGCATGGCCGAGTTGAGCG
GTTCCCGGCTGGCCGCGCAGCAACAGATGGAAGGCCTCCTGGCGCCGCACCGGCCCAAGGAGCCCGCGTG
GTTCCTGGCCACCGTCGGAGTCTCGCCCGACCACCAGGGCAAGGGTCTGGGCAGCGCCGTCGTGCTCCCC
GGAGTGGAGGCGGCCGAGCGCGCCGGGGTGCCCGCCTTCCTGGAGACCTCCGCGCCCCGCAACCTCCCCT
TCTACGAGCGGCTCGGCTTCACCGTCACCGCCGACGTCGAGGTGCCCGAAGGACCGCGCACCTGGTGCAT
GACCCGCAAGCCCGGTGCCTGAACGCGTTAAGTCGACAATCAACCTCTGGATTACAAAATTTGTGAAAGA
TTGACTGGTATTCTTAACTATGTTGCTCCTTTTACGCTATGTGGATACGCTGCTTTAATGCCTTTGTATC
ATGCTATTGCTTCCCGTATGGCTTTCATTTTCTCCTCCTTGTATAAATCCTGGTTGCTGTCTCTTTATGA
GGAGTTGTGGCCCGTTGTCAGGCAACGTGGCGTGGTGTGCACTGTGTTTGCTGACGCAACCCCCACTGGT
TGGGGCATTGCCACCACCTGTCAGCTCCTTTCCGGGACTTTCGCTTTCCCCCTCCCTATTGCCACGGCGG
AACTCATCGCCGCCTGCCTTGCCCGCTGCTGGACAGGGGCTCGGCTGTTGGGCACTGACAATTCCGTGGT
GTTGTCGGGGAAATCATCGTCCTTTCCTTGGCTGCTCGCCTGTGTTGCCACCTGGATTCTGCGCGGGACG
TCCTTCTGCTACGTCCCTTCGGCCCTCAATCCAGCGGACCTTCCTTCCCGCGGCCTGCTGCCGGCTCTGC
GGCCTCTTCCGCGTCTTCGCCTTCGCCCTCAGACGAGTCGGATCTCCCTTTGGGCCGCCTCCCCGCGTCG
ACTTTAAGACCAATGACTTACAAGGCAGCTGTAGATCTTAGCCACTTTTTAAAAGAAAAGGGGGGACTGG
AAGGGCTAATTCACTCCCAACGAAGACAAGATCTGCTTTTTGCTTGTACTGGGTCTCTCTGGTTAGACCA
GATCTGAGCCTGGGAGCTCTCTGGCTAACTAGGGAACCCACTGCTTAAGCCTCAATAAAGCTTGCCTTGA
GTGCTTCAAGTAGTGTGTGCCCGTCTGTTGTGTGACTCTGGTAACTAGAGATCCCTCAGACCCTTTTAGT
CAGTGTGGAAAATCTCTAGCAGTACGTATAGTAGTTCATGTCATCTTATTATTCAGTATTTATAACTTGC
AAAGAAATGAATATCAGAGAGTGAGAGGAACTTGTTTATTGCAGCTTATAATGGTTACAAATAAAGCAAT
AGCATCACAAATTTCACAAATAAAGCATTTTTTTCACTGCATTCTAGTTGTGGTTTGTCCAAACTCATCA
ATGTATCTTATCATGTCTGGCTCTAGCTATCCCGCCCCTAACTCCGCCCATCCCGCCCCTAACTCCGCCC
AGTTCCGCCCATTCTCCGCCCCATGGCTGACTAATTTTTTTTATTTATGCAGAGGCCGAGGCCGCCTCGG
CCTCTGAGCTATTCCAGAAGTAGTGAGGAGGCTTTTTTGGAGGCCTAGGGACGTACCCAATTCGCCCTAT
AGTGAGTCGTATTACGCGCGCTCACTGGCCGTCGTTTTACAACGTCGTGACTGGGAAAACCCTGGCGTTA
CCCAACTTAATCGCCTTGCAGCACATCCCCCTTTCGCCAGCTGGCGTAATAGCGAAGAGGCCCGCACCGA
TCGCCCTTCCCAACAGTTGCGCAGCCTGAATGGCGAATGGG
[124 nt withheld, positions 4942-5065]
C
[91 nt withheld, positions 5067-5157]
A
[49 nt withheld, positions 5159-5207]
CCTTTGACGTTGGAGTCCACGTTCTTT
[37 nt withheld, positions 5235-5271]
ACCCTATCTCGGTCTATTCTTTTGATTTATAAGGGATTTTGCCGATTTCGGCCTATTGGTTAAAAAATGA
GCTGATTTAACAAAAATTTAACGCGAATTTTAACAAAATATTAACGCTTACAATTTAGGTGGCACTTTTC
GGGGAAATGTGCGCGGAACCCCTATTTGTTTATTTTTCTAAATACATTCAAATATGTATCCGCTCATGAG
ACAATAACCCTGATAAATGCTTCAATAATATTGAAAAAGGAAGAGTATGAGTATTCAACATTTCCGTGTC
GCCCTTATTCCCTTTTTTGCGGCATTTTGCCTTCCTGTTTTTGCTCACCCAGAAACGCTGGTGAAAGTAA
AAGATGCTGAAGATCAGTTGGGTGCACGAGTGGGTTACATCGAACTGGATCTCAACAGCGGTAAGATCCT
TGAGAGTTTTCGCCCCGAAGAACGTTTTCCAATGATGAGCACTTTTAAAGTTCTGCTATGTGGCGCGGTA
TTATCCCGTATTGACGCCGGGCAAGAGCAACTCGGTCGCCGCATACACTATTCTCAGAATGACTTGGTTG
AGTACTCACCAGTCACAGAAAAGCATCTTACGGATGGCATGACAGTAAGAGAATTATGCAGTGCTGCCAT
AACCATGAGTGATAACACTGCGGCCAACTTACTTCTGACAACGATCGGAGGACCGAAGGAGCTAACCGCT
TTTTTGCACAACATGGGGGATCATGTAACTCGCCTTGATCGTTGGGAACCGGAGCTGAATGAAGCCATAC
CAAACGACGAGCGTGACACCACGATGCCTGTAGCAATGGCAACAACGTTGCGCAAACTATTAACTGGCGA
ACTACTTACTCTAGCTTCCCGGCAACAATTAATAGACTGGATGGAGGCGGATAAAGTTGCAGGACCACTT
CTGCGCTCGGCCCTTCCGGCTGGCTGGTTTATTGCTGATAAATCTGGAGCCGGTGAGCGTGGGTCTCGCG
GTATCATTGCAGCACTGGGGCCAGATGGTAAGCCCTCCCGTATCGTAGTTATCTACACGACGGGGAGTCA
GGCAACTATGGATGAACGAAATAGACAGATCGCTGAGATAGGTGCCTCACTGATTAAGCATTGGTAACTG
TCAGACCAAGTTTACTCATATATACTTTAGATTGATTTAAAACTTCATTTTTAATTTAAAAGGATCTAGG
TGAAGATCCTTTTTGATAATCTCATGACCAAAATCCCTTAACGTGAGTTTTCGTTCCACTGAGCGTCAGA
CCCCGTAGAAAAGATCAAAGGATCTTCTTGAGATCCTTTTTTTCTGCGCGTAATCTGCTGCTTGCAAACA
AAAAAACCACCGCTACCAGCGGTGGTTTGTTTGCCGGATCAAGAGCTACCAACTCTTTTTCCGAAGGTAA
CTGGCTTCAGCAGAGCGCAGATACCAAATACTGTTCTTCTAGTGTAGCCGTAGTTAGGCCACCACTTCAA
GAACTCTGTAGCACCGCCTACATACCTCGCTCTGCTAATCCTGTTACCAGTGGCTGCTGCCAGTGGCGAT
AAGTCGTGTCTTACCGGGTTGGACTCAAGACGATAGTTACCGGATAAGGCGCAGCGGTCGGGCTGAACGG
GGGGTTCGTGCACACAGCCCAGCTTGGAGCGAACGACCTACACCGAACTGAGATACCTACAGCGTGAGCT
ATGAGAAAGCGCCACGCTTCCCGAAGGGAGAAAGGCGGACAGGTATCCGGTAAGCGGCAGGGTCGGAACA
GGAGAGCGCACGAGGGAGCTTCCAGGGGGAAACGCCTGGTATCTTTATAGTCCTGTCGGGTTTCGCCACC
TCTGACTTGAGCGTCGATTTTTGTGATGCTCGTCAGGGGGGCGGAGCCTATGGAAAAACGCCAGCAACGC
GGCCTTTTTACGGTTCCTGGCCTTTTGCTGGCCTTTTGCTCACATGTTCTTTCCTGCGTTATCCCCTGAT
TCTGTGGATAACCGTATTACCGCCTTTGAGTGAGCTGATACCGCTCGCCGCAGCCGAACGACCGAGCGCA
G
